>Addgene plasmid #233674 | CT363 | addgene full sequence | sequence record 465006 | Addgene NGS Result
TGGGTGCACGAGTGGGTTACATCGAACTGGATCTCAACAGCGGTAAGATCCTTGAGAGTTTTCGCCCCGA
AGAACGTTTTCCAATGATGAGCACTTTTAAAGTTCTGCTATGTGGCGCGGTATTATCCCGTATTGACGCC
GGGCAAGAGCAACTCGGTCGCCGCATACACTATTCTCAGAATGACTTGGTTGAGTACTCACCAGTCACAG
AAAAGCATCTTACGGATGGCATGACAGTAAGAGAATTATGCAGTGCTGCCATAACCATGAGTGATAACAC
TGCGGCCAACTTACTTCTGACAACGATCGGAGGACCGAAGGAGCTAACCGCTTTTTTGCACAACATGGGG
GATCATGTAACTCGCCTTGATCGTTGGGAACCGGAGCTGAATGAAGCCATACCAAACGACGAGCGTGACA
CCACGATGCCTGTAGCAATGGCAACAACGTTGCGCAAACTATTAACTGGCGAACTACTTACTCTAGCTTC
CCGGCAACAATTAATAGACTGGATGGAGGCGGATAAAGTTGCAGGACCACTTCTGCGCTCGGCCCTTCCG
GCTGGCTGGTTTATTGCTGATAAATCTGGAGCCGGTGAGCGTGGGTCTCGCGGTATCATTGCAGCACTGG
GGCCAGATGGTAAGCCCTCCCGTATCGTAGTTATCTACACGACGGGGAGTCAGGCAACTATGGATGAACG
AAATAGACAGATCGCTGAGATAGGTGCCTCACTGATTAAGCATTGGTAACTGTCAGACCAAGTTTACTCA
TATATACTTTAGATTGATTTAAAACTTCATTTTTAATTTAAAAGGATCTAGGTGAAGATCCTTTTTGATA
ATCTCATGACCAAAATCCCTTAACGTGAGTTTTCGTTCCACTGAGCGTCAGACCCCGTAGAAAAGATCAA
AGGATCTTCTTGAGATCCTTTTTTTCTGCGCGTAATCTGCTGCTTGCAAACAAAAAAACCACCGCTACCA
GCGGTGGTTTGTTTGCCGGATCAAGAGCTACCAACTCTTTTTCCGAAGGTAACTGGCTTCAGCAGAGCGC
AGATACCAAATACTGTTCTTCTAGTGTAGCCGTAGTTAGGCCACCACTTCAAGAACTCTGTAGCACCGCC
TACATACCTCGCTCTGCTAATCCTGTTACCAGTGGCTGCTGCCAGTGGCGATAAGTCGTGTCTTACCGGG
TTGGACTCAAGACGATAGTTACCGGATAAGGCGCAGCGGTCGGGCTGAACGGGGGGTTCGTGCACACAGC
CCAGCTTGGAGCGAACGACCTACACCGAACTGAGATACCTACAGCGTGAGCTATGAGAAAGCGCCACGCT
TCCCGAAGGGAGAAAGGCGGACAGGTATCCGGTAAGCGGCAGGGTCGGAACAGGAGAGCGCACGAGGGAG
CTTCCAGGGGGAAACGCCTGGTATCTTTATAGTCCTGTCGGGTTTCGCCACCTCTGACTTGAGCGTCGAT
TTTTGTGATGCTCGTCAGGGGGGCGGAGCCTATGGAAAAACGCCAGCAACGCGGCCTTTTTACGGTTCCT
GGCCTTTTGCTGGCCTTTTGCTCACATGTTCTTTCCTGCGTTATCCCCTGATTCTGTGGATAACCGTATT
ACCGCCTTTGAGTGAGCTGATACCGCTCGCCGCAGCCGAACGACCGAGCGCAGCGAGTCAGTGAGCGAGG
AAGCGGAAGAGCGCCCAATACGCAAACCGCCTCTCCCCGCGCGTTGGCCGATTCATTAATGCAGCGGATC
CAGACATGATAAGATACATTGATGAGTTTGGACAAACCACAACTAGAATGCAGTGAAAAAAATGCTTTAT
TTGTGAAATTTGTGATGCTATTGCTTTATTTGTAACCATTATAAGCTGCAATAAACAAGTTAGCTTTTTG
CAAAAGCCTAGGCCTCCAAAAAAGCCTCCTCACTACTTCTGGAATAGCTCAGAGGCCGAGGCGGCCTCGG
CCTCTGCATAAATAAAAAAAATTAGTCAGCCATGGGGCGGAGAATGGGCGGAACTGGGCGGAGTTAGGGG
CGGGACTATGGTTGCTGACTAATTGAGATGCGGATCCGCTGGCACGACAGGTTTCCCGACTGGAAAGCGG
GCAGTGAGCGCAACGCAATTAATGTGAGTTAGCTCACTCATTAGGCACCCCAGGCTTTACACTTTATGCT
TCCGGCTCGTATGTTGTGTGGAATTGTGAGCGGATAACAATTTCACACAGGAAACAGCTATGACCATGAT
TACGCCAAGCTTGGGCTGCAGGTCGAGGGATCTCCATAAGAGAAGAGGGACAGCTATGACTGGGAGTAGT
CAGGAGAGGAGGAAAAATCTGGCTAGTAAAACATGTAAGGAAAATTTTAGGGATGTTAAAGAAAAAAATA
ACACAAAACAAAATATAAAAAAAATCTAACCTCAAGTCAAGGCTTTTCTATGGAATAAGGAATGGACAGC
AGGGGGCTGTTTCATATACTGATGACCTCTTTATAGCCAACCTTTGTTCATGGCAGCCAGCATATGGGCA
TATGTTGCCAAACTCTAAACCAAATACTCATTCTGATGTTTTAAATGATTTGCCCTCCCATATGTCCTTC
CGAGTGAGAGACACAAAAAATTCCAACACACTATTGCAATGAAAATAAATTTCCTTTATTAGCCAGAAGT
CAGATGCTCAAGGGGCTTCATGATGTCCCCATAATTTTTGGCAGAGGGAAAAAGATCTCAGTGGTATTTG
TGAGCCAGGGCATTGGCCACACCAGCCACCACCTTCTGATAGGCAGCCTGCACCTGAGGAGTGCGCTAGC
GGTGGAAGGGCTCGGAGTTGTGGTAATCTATGTATCCTGGGCGGCCGCGCTTGGATTCTGCGTTTGTTTC
CGTCTACGAACTCCCAGCGGTACACGCTACAGGGCGCGTGGGGATACCCCCTAGAGCCCCAGCTGGTTCT
TTCCGCCTCAGAAGCCATAGAGCCCACCGCATCCCCAGCATGCCTGCTATTGTCTTCCCAATCCTCCCCC
TTGCTGTCCTGCCCCACCCCACCCCCCAGAATAGAATGACACCTACTCAGACAATGCGATGCAATTTCCT
CATTTTATTAGGAAAGGACAGTGGGAGTGGCACCTTCCAGGGTCAAGGAAGGCACGGGGGAGGGGCAAAC
AACAGATGGCTGGCAACTAGAAGGCACAGGAATTCTCACACCTTCCGCTTTTTCTTGGGGTCCCCATCCT
CGAGCAGCCTCACCATGGCCCCAGTCTCAGAGTCCAGGTTTCTGATGTAGTTCATCACAATGTTCACATT
GGTCCAGCCACCAGCCTGCATGATTTCAGGGATGGACACACCAGCCCTGGCCATGTCCCTGGCAGCACCC
ACTCTGGCAGAGTGGCCAGACCAGGCCAGGTATCTCTGCCCAGAGTCATCCTTGGCACCATAGATCAGGC
GGTGGGTGGCCTCAAAGATCCCTTCCAGGGCCCGGGTGGACAGTTGGGAGGTGGCGGTACCGCTGCCACC
ACTTGATCCGGAGCCAGACCCTCCGGATTGGATTCCATCAATCTTGAGATCGTTGAGCTTGCTATAGATC
ACCTTTGTGTTCACGTCGGTGGTCTCGCTGTCCTTAAAGGCGTTACGTAAGATGAGCTGTAAAGAGTGGA
TGGCATCCATTTCGTAGTCCTTCCAAGGTAAGCTTCTGGTCTTCACCACCTCCAGAAAAGCCTTGAAGGA
GGATCTGGGGTGCATCCTTCTGGCATCGTCCCTATCATCGGGGTCGTGTTTGGCGCCGCCCCATCTCACT
TCGCCGGCGGTATGGGAACGAAACCAGAAAATCATATCTTTGCTGCTGATACGAACGGCAGCCATTCCGC
AGACGCTGTCGCCTAAAGATAAAGCCCTAGGAAAGCCAGCGTCGTGTAAAGAATCGGTGCTTAAACCGGT
GGAATCCATGTGGTACTCACACAGCCAAGAAGCGATTTCTTGTAAATGGAACTCGCTAGGGGTGGTGCCC
AGCTTCCAGATCTTGTCCTTGTATAATAAGGCGGCGCCGTCGCACTTGACTAAATCCATAATATTGGGGG
ACTGGCTCACGATGCCGAGGGGAGCGTCCCTCATGAGCATGTCGCAGAGGAGTGTCTGGGTACGTAAAAT
GTTCTTCTCCACCATCTGGTTGTCCAGCTCGACCTCCTTGTTGACGTGGATGGCAAACACTTGGGCTAAA
AATTCACAAGCATAACGTAAGGGAAAAGGGACAAATCTGGGGGTGGTGTTGTGGCAGACCACTAAACCCC
ACAGCCTCTTTCTCTTCTGAGGCTGTGTGGTGGCATCGGGAGCATCGCCCTCTCCATCCTCCTCATTCAC
CACCACGGCCATCACTAAAGAAGCGATGCTGTCCATATTGGCCATGTATTGCAGATGACAAGAGTGGGGA
GCTCTTAAAGTGCTGCCGCAGAGGGTTAAATCGAAGCTCAGCTTCTCATCTTGTAAAACCCTAGCGTGCT
TGGCGTTGCAGTCCACGATCATTCTCACCTTGTTCTTCATAAATAAAAATCTGGCAGCTTGGGGGATGTC
TGTGGCGGGATAGTGTAAACCTAAATAGGGTTCTAAACCGGGCTTGGTCACTTCGCTCACCACCTCGCCG
TGGTCGTCCTCGTGGAACTTGTAGGCCATGACACGATCGTAACCAGTCAGCTCGAAGACTTCTTGCACCA
TGGTGTCGCACAGCCTCTCCATGCTTCCGCTGGGTAAAGACTGGAGTCTGGTGATGGCCTTGGCGGCCAG
CTTATAGCTCTGTAAAGCTCCGGCGGCTGTCATGGGCACTTCATAGGGCTTAACGGGTTCGAAGTCGATG
ATGATGGATCCGGTCACCCTATGGATAATGGCGTAGAAGGGCTTGGCGGATGTACGACAATGGACGAGGA
TAGGGTTCAGTAAAGACACGTCGCCGAAGCCGAGAGCCTTCTGTAAAGCGGAAGCGCTGGGAGCGGTAAA
TAAAGATCTGATATCGGTGCCGATGCCCAGAACGGGGTGCTCTCCCACGCTAGGCACGGCGTGGGAAGCC
ATTGTGAGCAGTTCGGAGGCGTTCTCGGAGTAGGCGATGACCTTGAAGGTCTTTTCGTCTAAAGCCAGTA
AACATCCAAAGGGCTGGATCAGCTTGCCCTTCTGGATATGATGGAGGTAGGTTGTGGTGACCTTGTCGCT
CCTAGGAGGCTGGTTCTCGACCACGGGACCAGTCACCCTCACGCTGGTGGAGTAATCAAAGGAGGAGCCG
CTCTCCTCGAAATCGGCGTGCAGTTTGGCGTCCACGGTGGTCTGAGCGATGATACGAGCGGAGTGACGAG
ATCTACGAGATCCCTCGCTGGACTGTGTGGGACGAGATCCGCTCATCTTCTTCTCCATGGTGGCGGCACG
CGTGCGAGACGAGACGAGACAGCCTGAGAATGGATGCGAGTAATGGGCGCGCCTTCGCTCGAATTAATCA
ATTCTTTGCCAAAATGATGAGACAGCACAATAACCAGCACGTTGCCCAGGAGCTGTAGGAAAAAGAAGAA
GGCATGAACATGGTTAGCAGAGGCTCTAGAGCCGCCGGTCACACGCCAGAAGCCGAACCCCGCCCTGCCC
CGTCCCCCCCGAAGGCAGCCGTCCCCCCGCGGACAGCCCCGAGGCTGGAGAGGGAGAAGGGGACGGCGGC
GCGGCGACGCACGAAGGCCCTCCCCGCCCATTTCCTTCCTGCCGGCGCCGCACCGCTTCGCCCCGCGCCC
GCTAGAGGGGGTGCGGCGGCGCCTCCCAGATTTCGGCTCCGCACAGATTTGGGACAAAGGAAGTCCCTGC
GCCCTCTCGCACGATTACCATAAAAGGCAATGGCTGCGGCTCGCCGCGCCTCGACAGCCGCCGGCGCTCC
GGGGGCCGCCGCGCCCCTCCCCCGAGCCCTCCCCGGCCCGAGGCGGCCCCGCCCCGCCCGGCACCCCCAC
CTGCCGCCACCCCCCGCCCGGCACGGCGAGCCCCGCGCCACGCCCCGTACGGAGCCCCGCACCCGAAGCC
GGGCCGTGCTCAGCAACTCGGGGAGGGGGGTGCAGGGGGGGTTGCAGCCCGACCGACGCGCCCACACCCC
CTGCTCACCCCCCCACGCACACACCCCGCACGCAGCCTTTGTTCCCCTCGCAGCCCCCCCCGCACCGCGG
GGCACCGCCCCCGGCCGCGCTCCCCTCGCGCACACTGCGGAGCGCACAAAGCCCCGCGCCGCGCCCGCAG
CGCTCACAGCCGCCGGGCAGCGCGGAGCCGCACGCGGCGCTCCCCACGCACACACACACGCACGCACCCC
CCGAGCCGCTCCCCCCGCACAAAGGGCCCTCCCGGAGCCCCTCAAGGCTTTCACGCAGCCACAGAAAAGA
AACAAGCCGTCATTAAACCAAGCGCTAATTACAGCCCGGAGGAGAAGGGCCGTCCCGCCCGCTCACCTGT
GGGAGTAACGCGGTCAGTCAGAGCCGGGGCGGGCGGCGCGAGGCGGCGGCGGAGCGGGGCACGGGGCGAA
GGCAGCGCGCAGCGACTCCCGCCCGCCGCGCGCTTCGCTTTTTATAGGGCCGCCGCCGCCGCCGCCTCGC
CATAAAAGGAAACTTTCGGAGCGCGCCGCTCTGATTGGCTGCCGCCGCACCTCTCCGCCTCGCCCCGCCC
CGCCCCTCGCCCCGCCCCGCCCCGCCTGGCGCGCGCCCCCCCCCCCCCCCGCCCCCATCGCTGCACAAAA
TAATTAAAAAATAAATAAATACAAAATTGGGGGTGGGGAGGGGGGGGAGATGGGGAGAGTGAAGCAGAAC
GTGGGGCTCACCTCGACCATGGTAATAGCGATGACTAATACGTAGATGTACTGCCAAGTAGGAAAGTCCC
ATAAGGTCATGTACTGGGCATAATGCCAGGCGGGCCATTTACCGTCATTGACGTCAATAGGGGGCGTACT
TGGCATATGATACACTTGATGTACTGCCAAGTGGGCAGTTTACCGTAAATACTCCACCCATTGACGTCAA
TGGAAAGTCCCTATTGGCGTTACTATGGGAACATACGTCATTATTGACGTCAATGGGCGGGGGTCGTTGG
GCGGTCAGCCAGGCGGGCCATTTACCGTAAGTTATGTAACGCGGAACTCCATATATGGGCTATGAACTAA
TGACCCCGTAATTGATTACTATTAATAACTAGTCAATAATCAATGTCGACCCAGGTGGCACTTTTCGGGG
AAATGTGCGCGGAACCCCTATTTGTTTATTTTTCTAAATACATTCAAATATGTATCCGCTCATGAGACAA
TAACCCTGATAAATGCTTCAATAATATTGAAAAAGGAAGAGTATGAGTATTCAACATTTCCGTGTCGCCC
TTATTCCCTTTTTTGCGGCATTTTGCCTTCCTGTTTTTGCTCACCCAGAAACGCTGGTGAAAGTAAAAGA
TGCTGAAGATCAGT
Features (pLannotate 1.2.2; 20 found; start..end, strand, type, name):
    920..1508    +  rep_origin     ori: high-copy-number ColE1/pMB1/pBR322/pUC origin of replication
   1691..1745    +  CDS            lacI (fragment): lac repressor; lacI; The lac repressor binds to the lac operator to inhibit transcription in E. coli. This inhibition can be relieved by adding lactose or isopropyl-β-D-thiogalactopyranoside (IPTG).
   1747..1881    -  polyA_signal   SV40 poly(A) signal: SV40 polyadenylation signal
   1901..2035    -  rep_origin     SV40 ori: SV40 origin of replication
   2039..2061    -  promoter       SV40 promoter (fragment): SV40 enhancer and early promoter
   2068..2107    +  CDS            lacI (fragment): lac repressor; lacI; The lac repressor binds to the lac operator to inhibit transcription in E. coli. This inhibition can be relieved by adding lactose or isopropyl-β-D-thiogalactopyranoside (IPTG).
   2120..2141    +  protein_bind   CAP binding site: CAP binding activates transcription in the presence of cAMP. E. coli catabolite activator protein
   2156..2186    +  promoter       lac promoter: promoter for the E. coli lac operon
   2194..2210    +  protein_bind   lac operator: The lac repressor binds to the lac operator to inhibit transcription in E. coli. This inhibition can be relieved by adding lactose or isopropyl-β-D-thiogalactopyranoside (IPTG). lac repressor encoded by lacI
   2595..2650    -  polyA_signal   β-globin poly(A) signal: rabbit β-globin polyadenylation signal (Gil and Proudfoot, 1987)
   2721..2792    -  CDS            HBB (fragment): HBB_PONPY - Experimental evidence at transcript level: Swiss-Prot protein existence level 2. Involved in oxygen transport from the lung to the various peripheral tissues. From Pongo pygmaeus (Bornean orangutan).
   2930..2951    -  promoter       SV40 promoter (fragment): SV40 enhancer and early promoter
   2955..3179    -  polyA_signal   bGH poly(A) signal: bovine growth hormone polyadenylation signal
   3210..3488    -  CDS            cre (fragment): RECR_BPP1 - Experimental evidence at protein level: Swiss-Prot protein existence level 1. Catalyzes site-specific recombination between two 34-base- pair LOXP sites. Its role is to maintain the phage genome as a monomeric unit-copy plasmid in the lysogenic state. From Escherichia phage P1 (Bacteriophage P1).
   3885..5366    -  CDS            PHYA5: PHYA5_AVESA - Also known as PHY5. Experimental evidence at protein level: Swiss-Prot protein existence level 1. Regulatory photoreceptor which exists in two forms that are reversibly interconvertible by light: the Pr form that absorbs maximally in the red region of the spectrum and the Pfr form that absorbs maximally in the far-red region. Photoconversion of Pr to Pfr induces an array of morphogenic responses, whereas reconversion of Pfr to Pr cancels the induction of those responses. Pfr controls the expression of a number of nuclear genes including those encoding the small subunit of ribulos
   5513..6529    -  intron         chimeric intron: chimera between introns from chicken β-actin and rabbit β-globin
   6530..6806    -  promoter       chicken β-actin promoter: No description available
   6808..7187    -  enhancer       CMV enhancer: human cytomegalovirus immediate early enhancer
   7218..7322    +  promoter       AmpR promoter: bla
   7323..749     +  CDS            AmpR (across the origin): β-lactamase; bla; confers resistance to ampicillin, carbenicillin, and related antibiotics
