[The description below was written by a language model from this plasmid's Addgene catalogue record and pLannotate feature annotations shown in this document.]
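Description:
CT363 is a mammalian expression plasmid encoding one half of a red light-inducible split Cre recombinase. The catalogue lists the backbone as unknown, but the annotated features point to a CAG-type expression vector. It is maintained in E. coli at high copy from a ColE1/pUC-type origin and selected with ampicillin through the β-lactamase gene and its native promoter. Remnants of lac regulatory sequences (CAP site, lac promoter and operator, lacI fragments), an SV40 origin with promoter fragments, and an SV40 polyadenylation signal are also present as backbone carry-over.

The payload, named Cre-252C-PhyA, lies on the reverse strand under the composite CAG promoter: CMV immediate-early enhancer, chicken β-actin promoter and the chimeric chicken β-actin/rabbit β-globin intron, which together give strong constitutive transcription in mammalian cells. In the direction of transcription, the annotation detects a phytochrome A photosensory region first (its best database match is an oat PHYA protein), followed by a short C-terminal fragment of bacteriophage P1 Cre. A bGH polyadenylation signal terminates the transcript, and a rabbit β-globin poly(A) region lies further downstream. The catalogue gives the insert species as human, although the annotated coding parts are of plant and phage origin. The insert name suggests a split point near Cre residue 252, but the record does not state this explicitly.

Phytochromes switch reversibly between red-absorbing and far-red-absorbing states. Fusing PhyA to the Cre C-terminal fragment is presumably intended to let red light drive association with a complementary N-terminal Cre fusion, restoring loxP recombination. That partner construct and its binding domain are not described in this record. The stated context is multiplexed light-controlled recombinases for cell fate control, Boolean logic and cell patterning in mammalian cells.
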