Addgene plasmid #233674: CT363
Purpose: Red light-inducible Cre-C
Depositing lab: Wilson Wong. Depositing organization: Boston University Main Campus. Publication: Multiplexing light-inducible recombinases to control cell fate, Boolean logic, and cell patterning in mammalian cells. Tous C, Kinstlinger IS, Rice MEL, Deng J, Wong WW. Sci Adv. 2025 May 9;11(19):eadt1971. doi: 10.1126/sciadv.adt1971. Epub 2025 May 9. PubMed 40344052.
Backbone
  Vector backbone: Unknown
  Vector type: Mammalian Expression
Growth in bacteria
  Bacterial resistance: Ampicillin, 100 μg/mL
  Growth temperature: 37°C
  Growth strain: DH5alpha
  Copy number: High Copy
Gene/Insert
  Gene/Insert name: Cre-252C-PhyA
  Species: H. sapiens (human)
  Mutation: None
  Cloning method: Gibson Cloning
Terms and licenses: Academic/Nonprofit Terms; Industry Terms: Not Available to Industry
How to cite: CT363 was a gift from Wilson Wong (Addgene plasmid # 233674 ; http://n2t.net/addgene:233674 ; RRID:Addgene_233674)
